>Addgene plasmid #11637 | pGEX4T moesin 1-577 | addgene full sequence | sequence record 299334 | Addgene NGS Result
TTGAGATCCTTTTTTTCTGCGCGTAATCTGCTGCTTGCAAACAAAAAAACCACCGCTACCAGCGGTGGTT
TGTTTGCCGGATCAAGAGCTACCAACTCTTTTTCCGAAGGTAACTGGCTTCAGCAGAGCGCAGATACCAA
ATACTGTCCTTCTAGTGTAGCCGTAGTTAGGCCACCACTTCAAGAACTCTGTAGCACCGCCTACATACCT
CGCTCTGCTAATCCTGTTACCAGTGGCTGCTGCCAGTGGCGATAAGTCGTGTCTTACCGGGTTGGACTCA
AGACGATAGTTACCGGATAAGGCGCAGCGGTCGGGCTGAACGGGGGGTTCGTGCACACAGCCCAGCTTGG
AGCGAACGACCTACACCGAACTGAGATACCTACAGCGTGAGCTATGAGAAAGCGCCACGCTTCCCGAAGG
GAGAAAGGCGGACAGGTATCCGGTAAGCGGCAGGGTCGGAACAGGAGAGCGCACGAGGGAGCTTCCAGGG
GGAAACGCCTGGTATCTTTATAGTCCTGTCGGGTTTCGCCACCTCTGACTTGAGCGTCGATTTTTGTGAT
GCTCGTCAGGGGGGCGGAGCCTATGGAAAAACGCCAGCAACGCGGCCTTTTTACGGTTCCTGGCCTTTTG
CTGGCCTTTTGCTCACATGTTCTTTCCTGCGTTATCCCCTGATTCTGTGGATAACCGTATTACCGCCTTT
GAGTGAGCTGATACCGCTCGCCGCAGCCGAACGACCGAGCGCAGCGAGTCAGTGAGCGAGGAAGCGGAAG
AGCGCCTGATGCGGTATTTTCTCCTTACGCATCTGTGCGGTATTTCACACCGCATAAATTCCGACACCAT
CGAATGGCGCAAAACCTTTCGCGGTATGGCATGATAGCGCCCGGAAGAGAGTCAATTCAGGGTGGTGAAT
GTGAAACCAGTAACGTTATACGATGTCGCAGAGTATGCCGGTGTCTCTTATCAGACCGTTTCCCGCGTGG
TGAACCAGGCCAGCCACGTTTCTGCGAAAACGCGGGAAAAAGTGGAAGCGGCGATGGCGGAGCTGAATTA
CATTCCCAACCGCGTGGCACAACAACTGGCGGGCAAACAGTCGTTGCTGATTGGCGTTGCCACCTCCAGT
CTGGCCCTGCACGCGCCGTCGCAAATTGTCGCGGCGATTAAATCTCGCGCCGATCAACTGGGTGCCAGCG
TGGTGGTGTCGATGGTAGAACGAAGCGGCGTCGAAGCCTGTAAAGCGGCGGTGCACAATCTTCTCGCGCA
ACGCGTCAGTGGGCTGATCATTAACTATCCGCTGGATGACCAGGATGCCATTGCTGTGGAAGCTGCCTGC
ACTAATGTTCCGGCGTTATTTCTTGATGTCTCTGACCAGACACCCATCAACAGTATTATTTTCTCCCATG
AAGACGGTACGCGACTGGGCGTGGAGCATCTGGTCGCATTGGGTCACCAGCAAATCGCGCTGTTAGCGGG
CCCATTAAGTTCTGTCTCGGCGCGTCTGCGTCTGGCTGGCTGGCATAAATATCTCACTCGCAATCAAATT
CAGCCGATAGCGGAACGGGAAGGCGACTGGAGTGCCATGTCCGGTTTTCAACAAACCATGCAAATGCTGA
ATGAGGGCATCGTTCCCACTGCGATGCTGGTTGCCAACGATCAGATGGCGCTGGGCGCAATGCGCGCCAT
TACCGAGTCCGGGCTGCGCGTTGGTGCGGATATCTCGGTAGTGGGATACGACGATACCGAAGACAGCTCA
TGTTATATCCCGCCGTTAACCACCATCAAACAGGATTTTCGCCTGCTGGGGCAAACCAGCGTGGACCGCT
TGCTGCAACTCTCTCAGGGCCAGGCGGTGAAGGGCAATCAGCTGTTGCCCGTCTCACTGGTGAAAAGAAA
AACCACCCTGGCGCCCAATACGCAAACCGCCTCTCCCCGCGCGTTGGCCGATTCATTAATGCAGCTGGCA
CGACAGGTTTCCCGACTGGAAAGCGGGCAGTGAGCGCAACGCAATTAATGTAAGTTAGCTCACTCATTAG
GCACCCCAGGCTTTACACTTTATGCTTCCGGCTCGTATGTTGTGTGGAATTGTGAGCGGATAACAATTTC
ACACAGGAAACAGCTATGACCATGATTACGGATTCACTGGCCGTCGTTTTACAACGTCGTGACTGGGAAA
ACCCTGGCGTTACCCAACTTAATCGCCTTGCAGCACATCCCCCTTTCGCCAGCTGGCGTAATAGCGAAGA
GGCCCGCACCGATCGCCCTTCCCAACAGTTGCGCAGCCTGAATGGCGAATGGCGCTTTGCCTGGTTTCCG
GCACCAGAAGCGGTGCCGGAAAGCTGGCTGGAGTGCGATCTTCCTGAGGCCGATACTGTCGTCGTCCCCT
CAAACTGGCAGATGCACGGTTACGATGCGCCCATCTACACCAACGTGACCTATCCCATTACGGTCAATCC
GCCGTTTGTTCCCACGGAGAATCCGACGGGTTGTTACTCGCTCACATTTAATGTTGATGAAAGCTGGCTA
CAGGAAGGCCAGACGCGAATTATTTTTGATGGCGTTGGAATTAGCTTATCGACTGCACGGTGCACCAATG
CTTCTGGCGTCAGGCAGCCATCGGAAGCTGTGGTATGGCTGTGCAGGTCGTAAATCACTGCATAATTCGT
GTCGCTCAAGGCGCACTCCCGTTCTGGATAATGTTTTTTGCGCCGACATCATAACGGTTCTGGCAAATAT
TCTGAAATGAGCTGTTGACAATTAATCATCGGCTCGTATAATGTGTGGAATTGTGAGCGGATAACAATTT
CACACAGGAAACAGTATTCATGTCCCCTATACTAGGTTATTGGAAAATTAAGGGCCTTGTGCAACCCACT
CGACTTCTTTTGGAATATCTTGAAGAAAAATATGAAGAGCATTTGTATGAGCGCGATGAAGGTGATAAAT
GGCGAAACAAAAAGTTTGAATTGGGTTTGGAGTTTCCCAATCTTCCTTATTATATTGATGGTGATGTTAA
ATTAACACAGTCTATGGCCATCATACGTTATATAGCTGACAAGCACAACATGTTGGGTGGTTGTCCAAAA
GAGCGTGCAGAGATTTCAATGCTTGAAGGAGCGGTTTTGGATATTAGATACGGTGTTTCGAGAATTGCAT
ATAGTAAAGACTTTGAAACTCTCAAAGTTGATTTTCTTAGCAAGCTACCTGAAATGCTGAAAATGTTCGA
AGATCGTTTATGTCATAAAACATATTTAAATGGTGATCATGTAACCCATCCTGACTTCATGTTGTATGAC
GCTCTTGATGTTGTTTTATACATGGACCCAATGTGCCTGGATGCGTTCCCAAAATTAGTTTGTTTTAAAA
AACGTATTGAAGCTATCCCACAAATTGATAAGTACTTGAAATCCAGCAAGTATATAGCATGGCCTTTGCA
GGGCTGGCAAGCCACGTTTGGTGGTGGCGACCATCCTCCAAAATCGGATCTGGTTCCGCGTGGATCCCCG
GAATTCATGCCCAAAACGATCAGTGTGCGTGTGACCACCATGGATGCAGAGCTGGAGTTTGCCATCCAGC
CCAACACCACCGGGAAGCAGCTATTTGACCAGGTGGTGAAAACTATTGGCTTGAGGGAAGTTTGGTTCTT
TGGTCTGCAGTACCAGGACACTAAAGGTTTCTCCACCTGGCTGAAACTCAATAAGAAGGTGACTGCCCAG
GATGTGCGGAAGGAAAGCCCCCTGCTCTTTAAGTTCCGTGCCAAGTTCTACCCTGAGGATGTGTCCGAGG
AATTGATTCAGGACATCACTCAGCGCCTGTTCTTTCTGCAAGTGAAAGAGGGCATTCTCAATGATGATAT
TTACTGCCCGCCTGAGACCGCTGTGCTGCTGGCCTCGTATGCTGTCCAGTCTAAGTATGGCGACTTCAAT
AAGGAAGTGCATAAGTCTGGCTACCTGGCCGGAGACAAGTTGCTCCCGCAGAGAGTCCTGGAACAGCACA
AACTCAACAAGGACCAGTGGGAGGAGCGGATCCAGGTGTGGCATGAGGAACACCGTGGCATGCTCAGGGA
GGATGCTGTCCTGGAATATCTGAAGATTGCTCAAGATCTGGAGATGTATGGTGTGAACTACTTCAGCATC
AAGAACAAGAAAGGCTCAGAGCTGTGGCTGGGGGTGGATGCCCTGGGTCTCAACATCTATGAGCAGAATG
ACAGACTAACTCCCAAGATAGGCTTCCCCTGGAGTGAAATCAGGAACATCTCTTTCAATGATAAGAAATT
TGTCATCAAGCCCATTGACAAAAAAGCCCCGGACTTCGTCTTCTATGCTCCCCGGCTGCGGATTAACAAG
CGGATCTTGGCCTTGTGCATGGGGAACCATGAACTATACATGCGCCGTCGCAAGCCTGATACCATTGAGG
TGCAGCAGATGAAGGCACAGGCCCGGGAGGAGAAGCACCAGAAGCAGATGGAGCGTGCTATGCTGGAAAA
TGAGAAGAAGAAGCGTGAAATGGCAGAGAAGGAGAAAGAGAAGATTGAACGGGAGAAGGAGGAGCTGATG
GAGAGGCTGAAGCAGATCGAGGAACAGACTAAGAAGGCTCAGCAAGAACTGGAAGAACAGACCCGTAGGG
CTCTGGAACTTGAGCAGGAACGGAAGCGTGCCCAGAGCGAGGCTGAAAAGCTGGCCAAGGAGCGTCAAGA
AGCTGAAGAGGCCAAGGAGGCCTTGCTGCAGGCCTCCCGGGACCAGAAAAAGACTCAGGAACAGCTGGCC
TTGGAAATGGCAGAGCTGACAGCTCGAATCTCCCAGCTGGAGATGGCCCGACAGAAGAAGGAGAGTGAGG
CTGTGGAGTGGCAGCAGAAGGCCCAGATGGTACAGGAAGACTTGGAGAAGACCCGTGCTGAGCTGAAGAC
TGCCATGAGTACACCTCATGTGGCAGAGCCTGCTGAGAATGAGCAGGATGAGCAGGATGAGAATGGG
[270 nt withheld, positions 4968-5237]
TAATGGCGGCCGCATCGTGACTGACTGACGATCTGCCTCGCGCGTTTCGGTGATGACGGTGAAAACCTCT
GACACATGCAGCTCCCGGAGACGGTCACAGCTTGTCTGTAAGCGGATGCCGGGAGCAGACAAGCCCGTCA
GGGCGCGTCAGCGGGTGTTGGCGGGTGTCGGGGCGCAGCCATGACCCAGTCACGTAGCGATAGCGGAGTG
TATAATTCTTGAAGACGAAAGGGCCTCGTGATACGCCTATTTTTATAGGTTAATGTCATGATAATAATGG
TTTCTTAGACGTCAGGTGGCACTTTTCGGGGAAATGTGCGCGGAACCCCTATTTGTTTATTTTTCTAAAT
ACATTCAAATATGTATCCGCTCATGAGACAATAACCCTGATAAATGCTTCAATAATATTGAAAAAGGAAG
AGTATGAGTATTCAACATTTCCGTGTCGCCCTTATTCCCTTTTTTGCGGCATTTTGCCTTCCTGTTTTTG
CTCACCCAGAAACGCTGGTGAAAGTAAAAGATGCTGAAGATCAGTTGGGTGCACGAGTGGGTTACATCGA
ACTGGATCTCAACAGCGGTAAGATCCTTGAGAGTTTTCGCCCCGAAGAACGTTTTCCAATGATGAGCACT
TTTAAAGTTCTGCTATGTGGCGCGGTATTATCCCGTGTTGACGCCGGGCAAGAGCAACTCGGTCGCCGCA
TACACTATTCTCAGAATGACTTGGTTGAGTACTCACCAGTCACAGAAAAGCATCTTACGGATGGCATGAC
AGTAAGAGAATTATGCAGTGCTGCCATAACCATGAGTGATAACACTGCGGCCAACTTACTTCTGACAACG
ATCGGAGGACCGAAGGAGCTAACCGCTTTTTTGCACAACATGGGGGATCATGTAACTCGCCTTGATCGTT
GGGAACCGGAGCTGAATGAAGCCATACCAAACGACGAGCGTGACACCACGATGCCTGCAGCAATGGCAAC
AACGTTGCGCAAACTATTAACTGGCGAACTACTTACTCTAGCTTCCCGGCAACAATTAATAGACTGGATG
GAGGCGGATAAAGTTGCAGGACCACTTCTGCGCTCGGCCCTTCCGGCTGGCTGGTTTATTGCTGATAAAT
CTGGAGCCGGTGAGCGTGGGTCTCGCGGTATCATTGCAGCACTGGGGCCAGATGGTAAGCCCTCCCGTAT
CGTAGTTATCTACACGACGGGGAGTCAGGCAACTATGGATGAACGAAATAGACAGATCGCTGAGATAGGT
GCCTCACTGATTAAGCATTGGTAACTGTCAGACCAAGTTTACTCATATATACTTTAGATTGATTTAAAAC
TTCATTTTTAATTTAAAAGGATCTAGGTGAAGATCCTTTTTGATAATCTCATGACCAAAATCCCTTAACG
TGAGTTTTCGTTCCACTGAGCGTCAGACCCCGTAGAAAAGATCAAAGGATCTTC
Features (pLannotate 1.2.2; 17 found; start..end, strand, type, name):
      1..589     +  rep_origin     ori: high-copy-number ColE1/pMB1/pBR322/pUC origin of replication
    775..826     -  misc_feature   bom (fragment): basis of mobility region from pBR322
    833..910     +  promoter       lacI promoter: lacI
    911..1993    +  CDS            lacI: lac repressor; lacI; The lac repressor binds to the lac operator to inhibit transcription in E. coli. This inhibition can be relieved by adding lactose or isopropyl-β-D-thiogalactopyranoside (IPTG).
   2006..2027    +  protein_bind   CAP binding site: CAP binding activates transcription in the presence of cAMP. E. coli catabolite activator protein
   2042..2072    +  promoter       lac promoter: promoter for the E. coli lac operon
   2080..2096    +  protein_bind   lac operator: The lac repressor binds to the lac operator to inhibit transcription in E. coli. This inhibition can be relieved by adding lactose or isopropyl-β-D-thiogalactopyranoside (IPTG). lac repressor encoded by lacI
   2116..2289    +  CDS            lacZα: LacZα fragment of β-galactosidase; lacZ fragment
   2553..2669    -  CDS            yciV (fragment): RNAAM_ECOLI - Also known as trpH From Escherichia coli (strain K12).
   2745..2773    +  promoter       tac promoter: strong E. coli promoter; hybrid between the trp and lac UV5 promoters
   2781..2797    +  protein_bind   lac operator: The lac repressor binds to the lac operator to inhibit transcription in E. coli. This inhibition can be relieved by adding lactose or isopropyl-β-D-thiogalactopyranoside (IPTG). lac repressor encoded by lacI
   2820..3473    +  CDS            GST26_SCHJA: Experimental evidence at protein level: Swiss-Prot protein existence level 1. GST isoenzymes appear to play a central role in the parasite detoxification system. Other functions are also suspected including a role in increasing the solubility of haematin in the parasite gut. From Schistosoma japonicum (Blood fluke).
   3507..5237    +  CDS            MSN (sequence partly withheld): MOES_HUMAN - Experimental evidence at protein level: Swiss-Prot protein existence level 1. Ezrin-radixin-moesin (ERM) family protein that connects the actin cytoskeleton to the plasma membrane and thereby regulates the structure and function of specific domains of the cell cortex. Tethers actin filaments by oscillating between a resting and an activated state providing transient interactions between moesin and the actin cytoskeleton (PubMed:10212266). Once phosphorylated on its C-terminal threonine, moesin is activated leading to interaction with F-actin and cytoskeletal rearrangement (PubMed:
   5270..5309    +  CDS            rop (fragment): Rop protein, which maintains plasmids at low copy number; rop
   5411..5451    +  misc_feature   bom (fragment): basis of mobility region from pBR322
   5556..5660    +  promoter       AmpR promoter: bla
   5661..6521    +  CDS            AmpR: β-lactamase; bla; confers resistance to ampicillin, carbenicillin, and related antibiotics
