[The description below was written by a language model from this plasmid's Addgene catalogue record and pLannotate feature annotations shown in this document.]
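Description:
pGEX4T moesin 1-577 is a bacterial expression plasmid built on the pGEX4T1 backbone (about 4.97 kb without insert; the sequenced construct is roughly 6.7 kb) for producing human moesin as a glutathione S-transferase fusion in E. coli. It replicates from a high-copy ColE1/pMB1-type origin and is selected with ampicillin through a β-lactamase (AmpR) gene driven by its own bla promoter. Short remnants of pBR322-derived sequences (bom and rop fragments), a lacZα segment with its lac promoter, and a fragment of an E. coli gene are also annotated. These appear to be backbone carry-over rather than functional parts of the payload.

The expression cassette consists of the strong hybrid tac promoter followed by a lac operator, the Schistosoma japonicum GST coding sequence, and then the 1,731 bp human MSN open reading frame, cloned between EcoRI and NotI sites that were both preserved. The insert length and the name indicate residues 1-577, which corresponds to full-length moesin, with GST at the N terminus. A plasmid-borne lacI gene with its own promoter supplies lac repressor, which keeps the tac promoter off until IPTG is added and so makes expression inducible. The GST moiety allows affinity capture of the fusion on glutathione resin.

Moesin is an ezrin-radixin-moesin (ERM) family protein that links the actin cytoskeleton to the plasma membrane. The associated publication concerns interdomain interactions of merlin isoforms and their binding to NHE-RF. This suggests the construct was used to make recombinant GST-moesin for in vitro binding or pull-down assays, although the record does not spell out the specific application.
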