Addgene plasmid #11637: pGEX4T moesin 1-577
Depositing lab: Vijaya Ramesh. Depositing organization: Massachusetts General Hospital. Publication: Interdomain interaction of merlin isoforms and its influence on intermolecular binding to NHE-RF. Gonzalez-Agosti C, Wiederhold T, Herndon ME, Gusella J, Ramesh V. J Biol Chem. 1999 Nov 26. 274(48):34438-42. 10.1074/jbc.274.48.34438 PubMed 10567424.
Backbone
  Vector backbone: pGEX4T1
  Backbone manufacturer: Amersham
  Backbone size w/o insert (bp): 4970
  Vector type: Bacterial Expression
Growth in bacteria
  Bacterial resistance: Ampicillin, 100 μg/mL
  Growth temperature: 37°C
  Growth strain: DH5alpha
  Copy number: High Copy
Gene/Insert
  Gene/Insert name: moesin
  Species: H. sapiens (human)
  Insert size (bp): 1731
  Entrez Gene: MSN (a.k.a. HEL70, IMD50)
  Tag / fusion protein: GST (N terminal on backbone)
  Cloning method: Restriction Enzyme; 5′ cloning site EcoRI (not destroyed); 3′ cloning site NotI (not destroyed)
  Sequencing primers: 5′ pGEX5'
Terms and licenses: Academic/Nonprofit Terms; Industry Terms: Not Available to Industry
How to cite: pGEX4T moesin 1-577 was a gift from Vijaya Ramesh (Addgene plasmid # 11637 ; http://n2t.net/addgene:11637 ; RRID:Addgene_11637)
